>Addgene plasmid #105005 | pCAG-PDZD8HA | depositor full sequence | sequence record 199105 | Full Sequence
CAAAAGGCCAGGAACCGTAAAAAGGCCGCGTTGCTGGCGTTTTTCCATAGGCTCCGCCCCCCTGACGAGC
ATCACAAAAATCGACGCTCAAGTCAGAGGTGGCGAAACCCGACAGGACTATAAAGATACCAGGCGTTTCC
CCCTGGAAGCTCCCTCGTGCGCTCTCCTGTTCCGACCCTGCCGCTTACCGGATACCTGTCCGCCTTTCTC
CCTTCGGGAAGCGTGGCGCTTTCTCATAGCTCACGCTGTAGGTATCTCAGTTCGGTGTAGGTCGTTCGCT
CCAAGCTGGGCTGTGTGCACGAACCCCCCGTTCAGCCCGACCGCTGCGCCTTATCCGGTAACTATCGTCT
TGAGTCCAACCCGGTAAGACACGACTTATCGCCACTGGCAGCAGCCACTGGTAACAGGATTAGCAGAGCG
AGGTATGTAGGCGGTGCTACAGAGTTCTTGAAGTGGTGGCCTAACTACGGCTACACTAGAAGACAGTATT
TGGTATCTGCGCTCTGCTGAAGCCAGTTACCTTCGGAAAAAGAGTTGGTAGCTCTTGATCCGGCAAACAA
ACCACCGCTGGTAGCGGTGGTTTTTTTGTTTGCAAGCAGCAGATTACGCGCAGAAAAAAAGGATCTCAAG
AAGATCCTTTGATCTTTTCTACGGGGTCTGACGCTCAGTGGAACGAAAACTCACGTTAAGGGATTTTGGT
CATGAGATTATCAAAAAGGATCTTCACCTAGATCCTTTTAAATTAAAAATGAAGTTTTAAATCAATCTAA
AGTATATATGAGTAAACTTGGTCTGACAGTTACCAATGCTTAATCAGTGAGGCACCTATCTCAGCGATCT
GTCTATTTCGTTCATCCATAGTTGCCTGACTCCCCGTCGTGTAGATAACTACGATACGGGAGGGCTTACC
ATCTGGCCCCAGTGCTGCAATGATACCGCGAGACCCACGCTCACCGGCTCCAGATTTATCAGCAATAAAC
CAGCCAGCCGGAAGGGCCGAGCGCAGAAGTGGTCCTGCAACTTTATCCGCCTCCATCCAGTCTATTAATT
GTTGCCGGGAAGCTAGAGTAAGTAGTTCGCCAGTTAATAGTTTGCGCAACGTTGTTGCCATTGCTACAGG
CATCGTGGTGTCACGCTCGTCGTTTGGTATGGCTTCATTCAGCTCCGGTTCCCAACGATCAAGGCGAGTT
ACATGATCCCCCATGTTGTGCAAAAAAGCGGTTAGCTCCTTCGGTCCTCCGATCGTTGTCAGAAGTAAGT
TGGCCGCAGTGTTATCACTCATGGTTATGGCAGCACTGCATAATTCTCTTACTGTCATGCCATCCGTAAG
ATGCTTTTCTGTGACTGGTGAGTACTCAACCAAGTCATTCTGAGAATAGTGTATGCGGCGACCGAGTTGC
TCTTGCCCGGCGTCAATACGGGATAATACCGCGCCACATAGCAGAACTTTAAAAGTGCTCATCATTGGAA
AACGTTCTTCGGGGCGAAAACTCTCAAGGATCTTACCGCTGTTGAGATCCAGTTCGATGTAACCCACTCG
TGCACCCAACTGATCTTCAGCATCTTTTACTTTCACCAGCGTTTCTGGGTGAGCAAAAACAGGAAGGCAA
AATGCCGCAAAAAAGGGAATAAGGGCGACACGGAAATGTTGAATACTCATACTCTTCCTTTTTCAATATT
ATTGAAGCATTTATCAGGGTTATTGTCTCATGAGCGGATACATATTTGAATGTATTTAGAAAAATAAACA
AATAGGGGTTCCGCGCACATTTCCCCGAAAAGTGCCACCTGGGTCGACATTGATTATTGACTAGTTATTA
ATAGTAATCAATTACGGGGTCATTAGTTCATAGCCCATATATGGAGTTCCGCGTTACATAACTTACGGTA
AATGGCCCGCCTGGCTGACCGCCCAACGACCCCCGCCCATTGACGTCAATAATGACGTATGTTCCCATAG
TAACGCCAATAGGGACTTTCCATTGACGTCAATGGGTGGAGTATTTACGGTAAACTGCCCACTTGGCAGT
ACATCAAGTGTATCATATGCCAAGTACGCCCCCTATTGACGTCAATGACGGTAAATGGCCCGCCTGGCAT
TATGCCCAGTACATGACCTTATGGGACTTTCCTACTTGGCAGTACATCTACGTATTAGTCATCGCTATTA
CCATGGTCGAGGTGAGCCCCACGTTCTGCTTCACTCTCCCCATCTCCCCCCCCTCCCCACCCCCAATTTT
GTATTTATTTATTTTTTAATTATTTTGTGCAGCGATGGGGGCGGGGGGGGGGGGGGGGCGCGCGCCAGGC
GGGGCGGGGCGGGGCGAGGGGCGGGGCGGGGCGAGGCGGAGAGGTGCGGCGGCAGCCAATCAGAGCGGCG
CGCTCCGAAAGTTTCCTTTTATGGCGAGGCGGCGGCGGCGGCGGCCCTATAAAAAGCGAAGCGCGCGGCG
GGCGGGAGTCGCTGCGTTGCCTTCGCCCCGTGCCCCGCTCCGCGCCGCCTCGCGCCGCCCGCCCCGGCTC
TGACTGACCGCGTTACTCCCACAGGTGAGCGGGCGGGACGGCCCTTCTCCTCCGGGCTGTAATTAGCGCT
TGGTTTAATGACGGCTCGTTTCTTTTCTGTGGCTGCGTGAAAGCCTTAAAGGGCTCCGGGAGGGCCCTTT
GTGCGGGGGGGAGCGGCTCGGGGGGTGCGTGCGTGTGTGTGTGCGTGGGGAGCGCCGCGTGCGGCCCGCG
CTGCCCGGCGGCTGTGAGCGCTGCGGGCGCGGCGCGGGGCTTTGTGCGCTCCGCGTGTGCGCGAGGGGAG
CGCGGCCGGGGGCGGTGCCCCGCGGTGCGGGGGGGCTGCGAGGGGAACAAAGGCTGCGTGCGGGGTGTGT
GCGTGGGGGGGTGAGCAGGGGGTGTGGGCGCGGCGGTCGGGCTGTAACCCCCCCCTGCACCCCCCTCCCC
GAGTTGCTGAGCACGGCCCGGCTTCGGGTGCGGGGCTCCGTACGGGGCGTGGCGCGGGGCTCGCCGTGCC
GGGCGGGGGGTGGCGGCAGGTGGGGGTGCCGGGCGGGGCGGGGCCGCCTCGGGCCGGGGAGGGCTCGGGG
GAGGGGCGCGGCGGCCCCCGGAGCGCCGGCGGCTGTCGAGGCGCGGCGAGCCGCAGCCATTGCCTTTTAT
GGTAATCGTGCGAGAGGGCGCAGGGACTTCCTTTGTCCCAAATCTGTGCGGAGCCGAAATCTGGGAGGCG
CCGCCGCACCCCCTCTAGCGGGCGCGGGGCGAAGCGGTGCGGCGCCGGCAGGAAGGAAATGGGCGGGGAG
GGCCTTCGTGCGTCGCCGCGCCGCCGTCCCCTTCTCCCTCTCCAGCCTCGGGGCTGTCCGCGGGGGGACG
GCTGCCTTCGGGGGGGACGGGGCAGGGCGGGGTTCGGCTTCTGGCGTGTGACCGGCGGCTCTAGAGCCTC
TGCTAACCATGTTCATGCCTTCTTCTTTTTCCTACAGCTCCTGGGCAACGTGCTGGTTATTGTGCTGTCT
CATCATTTTGGCAAAGAATTGCTCGAGATGGGGCTGCTGCTCCTGATCCTGGCGTCGGCCGTGCTGGGCT
CGTTCCTCACGCTGCTCGCACAGTTCCTGCTACTCTACCGCAGACAGCCCGAGCCGCGGGCGGACGAAGC
GGCCCGCGCGGGCGACGGCTTCCGCTACCTTAAGCCGGTGCCGGGCCTGCCCCTCAGGGAGTACCTTTAT
GGCGGCGGCGCCGAGGAGCTCGCTGCTTGCTCCTCCGAGGCCGGCGCCAGCTCGACCCCGACCCCCGACA
GCCCGGCCCCGCCGACGCTGGAGACCTGCTACTTCCTCAACGCCACCATCCTGTTCCTGTTCCGGGAGCT
GCGGGACACCGCGCTCGCCCGCCGCTGGGTCACCAAGAAGATCAAGGTGGAGTTCGAGGAGCTGCTGCAG
ACCAAGACGGCCGGCCGCCTGCTGGAGGGGCTGAGTCTGCGCGACGTGTTCCTGGGCGACACGGTGCCCT
TCATCAAGACCATCCGGCTGGTGCGGCCCGTGGTGGCCTCGGGCACCGGCGAGCCCGACGACCCCGACGG
GGACGCGCTGCCCGCCACCTGCCCGGAGGAGCTGGCCTTTGAAGCGGAGGTGGAGTACAACGGCGGTTTC
CACCTGGCCATCGACGTGGACCTGGTGTTTGGCAAGTCCGCCTACCTGTTCGTGAAGCTGTCTCGCGTGG
TGGGGAGGCTGCGCTTCGTCCTCACCCGCGTGCCCTTCACCCACTGGTTCTTCTCCTTCGTGGAGGACCC
GCTGATTGACTTCGAGGTGCGCTCCCAGTTCGAGGGGCGGCCCATGCCCCAGCTCACCTCCATCATCGTC
AACCAGCTCAAGAAGATCATCAAGCGCAAGCACACCCTGCCCAGTTACAAGATCAGGTTTAAGCCGTTTT
TTCCATACCAAGCCTTGCAAGGATTTGAAGAAGATGAAGAACTTATCCATATTCAACAATGGGCACTTAC
TGAAGGCCGGCTTAAAGTTACATTGTTAGAATGTAGCAGGTTATTCATTTTTGGATCCTATGACAGAGAA
ACAAATGTTCATTGCACACTTGAGCTGAGCAGTGGTGTTTGGGAAGAAAAACAAAGGAGTTCTATTAAGA
CGGTTGAATTAATAAAAGGGAATTTACAAAGTGTCGGACTTACACTTCGTCTTGTTCAGTCAACTGATGG
GTATGCTGGGCATGTCATAATCGAAACTGTGGCCCCAAACTCACCTGCTGCGATGGCAGATCTTCAACGG
GGAGATCGGCTCATTGCTATTGGAGGTGTGAAAATCACATCGACCCTGCAGGTGCTGAAGCTCATCAAGC
AGGCTGGGGACCGCGTGCTGGTGTACTACCAGAGGCCGGCTGGGCAGAGCAGCCAAGACAGCCTGGGCCA
GTTGGAAGAAAGCTTCTTGTCCAGCTCCTGCCAGGCAGCCTACGAAGAGGACGCTGCTGGGCTGTCAGCG
GACACTGAAAACAGAGACCTAGATTCTGAATTCGAAGACTTGGCGAGTGATGTCAGAGTACAGACAGAGT
TGAAAGAGGAGACACAGCCGTTGAGTCACAGTCCCAAACGTACTCCAACAACACTTTCTATTAAACCCCT
TGGCGCTATATCCCCGGTTTTAAATCGTAAATTAATTTCAGGAATCCACCCACCACCACAAAAACTTCCA
TCCAAAGAAGGAAATAAACCATCAACTCTAAAAACTTCAGAGACCACAGAAGCAGCACAAGTGTCCAAAC
CCCAAGGACCCACTTTCAAACCACCTGTGCCACCGCGACCACAGGGGAGAGTGCCTCTGCCTCCCACTGA
CACCTCAGCCCAAGCAGACCCGGAAGCCCCAGAAAAGCCAGACAAGGTGCTGCTCCCTCCTCCTCCTGCA
GATAAACCTGCCGAGAAGCAAGTGAAGAGTGTGGATCAAGGAGAAGATGTGGCAGCAGGTAAGCAGTCTT
CAGCGAAGCAGGAAGGAGTGAAAGATCTTCCTTCAGAAAGTTCTGCTCCTACTAAAGACTCTTCAGATGA
CCCTCAGATGTGGGAATCCTCAGAGGTTCTATATCGCAACAAGGTGGGAAAGTGGTCAAGAACCAGAGCG
TCCTGTGTGTTTGACATAGAAGCCTGCCATAGGTACCTGAACATCGCACTGTGGTGCAGGGATCCTTTCA
AGTTAGGAGGTCTCATCTGTTTGGGGCATGTTAGTTTAAAACTTGAGGAAGTGGCTTTAGGATGTCTAGC
TACATCAAACATGGAATACCTTACAAAGTTCAGACTGGAACCCCCTACACCTAAGGCCATGGTCACTAGA
ACTGCACTACGTAATCTGAGTATGCAAAAGGGCTTTAATGACAAATTTTGTTTTGGTGACATTACTATTC
ATTTCAAGTATTTGAAGGAAGGAGAACCAGACCACCACATAGTTCCTAATGTAGAGAAAGAAAAAGAACT
CCATTTGGTTGAGGAGGTTTCTACACTCCCTAAAGAAGAGCATTTTGTGGGACAGATGAGTTTGTCAGAA
AATAAACATAGTTTCCAAGATACTCAGTTCCAGAACCCAACTTGGTGTGATTACTGTAAGAAAAAAGTTT
GGACAAAAGCTGCTTCCCAGTGTATGTTCTGTGCTTATGTTTGTCATAAAAAATGTCAGGAAAAGTGTCT
AGCTGAGACACCTCTTTGTGGAGCAACTGAGAGGCGAATAGACCGGACCCTGAAAAACCTCAGGCTGGAA
GGACAGGACCCACTCTTGGGCCTTCCTCCTCGTGTTGAGATAGAAGCTAACAAGTCAGTCAATAAAACAA
CAGGGTTGACAAGGCACATCATTAATACGAGCTCTCGTTTACTAAATCTGCGTCAAGTCTCTAAAACTCG
CCTTTCTGAACCAGGAACAGATCTTGTAGAACCTTCACCAAAACACACACCCAATACGTCAGACAATGAA
GGCAGTGACACAGAGGTCTGTGGTTCAAACAGTCCTTCCAAACGAGGAAACAGTGCAGGAATAAAGTTAA
TGAGAAAGGAAGGAGGGCTGGATGACAGTGTTTTCATTGCAGTAAAGGAAATTGGTCGTGATCTGTACAG
AGGCTTGCCGACAGAAGAGAGGATCCAGAAGCTGGAGTTCATGTTGGATAAGCTACAGAATGAAATTGAT
CAGGAGCTGGAACACAACAATTCCCTTGTTAGAGAAGAAAAGGAAACAAATGATACAAGGAAAAAGTCAG
TTCTTTCTGCTGCTTTAGCTAAATCGGGAGAAAGACTACAAGCTCTGACACTTCTGATGATCCACTACAG
AGCGGGAATCGAAGATATTGAAACCCTAGAAAATCTGTCTTTAGACCAGCACTCGAAAAAGATGAACAAG
TACGCAGATGATACAGAAGAAGACCTCGATAGTGAGATAAGCCAGTTGATAGACTCTCAGCCATTCAGCA
ACATTTCCGATGACTTGTTCGGCCCATCTGAGTCAGTGTACCCATACGATGTTCCAGATTACGCTTAAGC
GGCCGCAATTCACTCCTCAGGTGCAGGCTGCCTATCAGAAGGTGGTGGCTGGTGTGGCCAATGCCCTGGC
TCACAAATACCACTGAGATCTTTTTCCCTCTGCCAAAAATTATGGGGACATCATGAAGCCCCTTGAGCAT
CTGACTTCTGGCTAATAAAGGAAATTTATTTTCATTGCAATAGTGTGTTGGAATTTTTTGTGTCTATCAC
TCGGAAGGACATATGGGAGGGCAAATCATTTAAAACATCAGAATGAGTATTTGGTTTAGAGTTTGGCAAC
ATATGCCCATATGCTGGCTGCCATGAACAAAGGTTGGCTATAAAGAGGTCATCAGTATATGAAACAGCCC
CCTGCTGTCCATTCCTTATTCCATAGAAAAGCCTTGACTTGAGGTTAGATTTTTTTTATATTTTGTTTTG
TGTTATTTTTTTCTTTAACATCCCTAAAATTTTCCTTACATGTTTTACTAGCCAGATTTTTCCTCCTCTC
CTGACTACTCCCAGTCATAGCTGTCCCTCTTCTCTTATGGAGATCCCTCGACCTGCACCGTCGACCAGCT
GGTCGACGGTGCACCGTCGACCAGCTTGGCGTAATCATGGTCATAGCTGTTTCCTGTGTGAAATTGTTAT
CCGCTCACAATTCCACACAACATACGAGCCGGAAGCATAAAGTGTAAAGCCTGGGGTGCCTAATGAGTGA
GCTAACTCACATTAATTGCGTTGCGCTCACTGCCCGCTTTCCAGTCGGGAAACCTGTCGTGCCAGCGGAT
CCGCATCTCAATTAGTCAGCAACCATAGTCCCGCCCCTAACTCCGCCCATCCCGCCCCTAACTCCGCCCA
GTTCCGCCCATTCTCCGCCCCATGGCTGACTAATTTTTTTTATTTATGCAGAGGCCGAGGCCGCCTCGGC
CTCTGAGCTATTCCAGAAGTAGTGAGGAGGCTTTTTTGGAGGCCTAGGCTTTTGCAAAAAGCTAACTTGT
TTATTGCAGCTTATAATGGTTACAAATAAAGCAATAGCATCACAAATTTCACAAATAAAGCATTTTTTTC
ACTGCATTCTAGTTGTGGTTTGTCCAAACTCATCAATGTATCTTATCATGTCTGGATCCGCTGCATTAAT
GAATCGGCCAACGCGCGGGGAGAGGCGGTTTGCGTATTGGGCGCTCTTCCGCTTCCTCGCTCACTGACTC
GCTGCGCTCGGTCGTTCGGCTGCGGCGAGCGGTATCAGCTCACTCAAAGGCGGTAATACGGTTATCCACA
GAATCAGGGGATAACGCAGGAAAGAACATGTGAGCAAAAGGCCAG
Features (pLannotate 1.2.2; 19 found; start..end, strand, type, name):
     42..629     -  rep_origin     ori: high-copy-number ColE1/pMB1/pBR322/pUC origin of replication
    800..1660    -  CDS            AmpR: β-lactamase; bla; confers resistance to ampicillin, carbenicillin, and related antibiotics
   1661..1765    -  promoter       AmpR promoter: bla
   1796..2175    +  enhancer       CMV enhancer: human cytomegalovirus immediate early enhancer
   2177..2454    +  promoter       chicken β-actin promoter: No description available
   2455..3467    +  intron         chimeric intron: chimera between introns from chicken β-actin and rabbit β-globin
   3528..6968    +  CDS            Pdzd8: PDZD8_MOUSE - Experimental evidence at protein level: Swiss-Prot protein existence level 1. Molecular tethering protein that connects endoplasmic reticulum and mitochondria membranes (PubMed:29097544). PDZD8-dependent endoplasmic reticulum-mitochondria membrane tethering is essential for endoplasmic reticulum-mitochondria Ca(2+) transfer (PubMed:29097544). In neurons, involved in the regulation of dendritic Ca(2+) dynamics by regulating mitochondrial Ca(2+) uptake in neurons (PubMed:29097544). From Mus musculus (Mouse).
   6969..6997    +  CDS            3xHA (fragment): three tandem HA epitope tags
   7006..7083    +  CDS            HBB (fragment): HBB_PONPY - Experimental evidence at transcript level: Swiss-Prot protein existence level 2. Involved in oxygen transport from the lung to the various peripheral tissues. From Pongo pygmaeus (Bornean orangutan).
   7154..7205    +  polyA_signal   β-globin poly(A) signal (fragment): rabbit β-globin polyadenylation signal (Gil and Proudfoot, 1987)
   7624..7640    -  protein_bind   lac operator: The lac repressor binds to the lac operator to inhibit transcription in E. coli. This inhibition can be relieved by adding lactose or isopropyl-β-D-thiogalactopyranoside (IPTG). lac repressor encoded by lacI
   7648..7678    -  promoter       lac promoter: promoter for the E. coli lac operon
   7693..7714    -  protein_bind   CAP binding site: CAP binding activates transcription in the presence of cAMP. E. coli catabolite activator protein
   7727..7766    -  CDS            lacI (fragment): lac repressor; lacI; The lac repressor binds to the lac operator to inhibit transcription in E. coli. This inhibition can be relieved by adding lactose or isopropyl-β-D-thiogalactopyranoside (IPTG).
   7773..7795    +  promoter       SV40 promoter (fragment): SV40 enhancer and early promoter
   7819..7954    +  rep_origin     SV40 ori: SV40 origin of replication
   7974..8108    +  polyA_signal   SV40 poly(A) signal: SV40 polyadenylation signal
   8110..8164    -  CDS            lacI (fragment): lac repressor; lacI; The lac repressor binds to the lac operator to inhibit transcription in E. coli. This inhibition can be relieved by adding lactose or isopropyl-β-D-thiogalactopyranoside (IPTG).
   8166..8299    -  rep_origin     RSF ori (fragment): Plasmids containing the RSF 1030 origin of replication can be propagated in E. coli cells that contain additional plasmids with compatible origins.
