[The description below was written by a language model from this plasmid's Addgene catalogue record and pLannotate feature annotations shown in this document.]
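Description:
pCAG-PDZD8HA is an 8.3 kb mammalian expression plasmid built on the pCAG backbone for expression of mouse PDZD8 carrying a C-terminal HA epitope tag. It is maintained in E. coli as a high-copy plasmid through a ColE1/pUC-type origin and selected with ampicillin via the β-lactamase gene and its native promoter. No mammalian selection marker is annotated, so the plasmid appears suited to transient expression rather than drug selection of stable lines.

The expression cassette uses the composite CAG promoter: the human cytomegalovirus immediate-early enhancer, the chicken β-actin promoter, and a chimeric chicken β-actin/rabbit β-globin intron, a combination that gives strong, broadly active transcription in mammalian cells, including neurons. Downstream lies the 3,441 bp Pdzd8 coding sequence, cloned between XhoI and NotI sites that remain intact, followed directly by a short HA-encoding segment (annotated as a fragment of a 3xHA element, about one epitope in length). Transcripts are terminated by rabbit β-globin 3′ sequence; the short fragment annotated as a β-globin coding sequence is probably part of this region rather than an expressed fusion. The backbone also carries an SV40 origin and SV40 poly(A) signal, the former allowing episomal replication in cells expressing large T antigen, along with lac promoter/operator remnants and small lacI and RSF ori fragments that look like cloning vestiges.

PDZD8 is a tethering protein linking endoplasmic reticulum and mitochondrial membranes and is required for ER-to-mitochondria calcium transfer, influencing dendritic calcium dynamics in neurons. The construct is used to express tagged PDZD8 in mammalian cells, with the HA tag allowing antibody-based detection of the protein.
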