Addgene plasmid #105005: pCAG-PDZD8HA
Purpose: Mammalian Expression of PDZD8
Depositing lab: Franck Polleux. Publication: ER-mitochondria tethering by PDZD8 regulates Ca(2+) dynamics in mammalian neurons. Hirabayashi Y, Kwon SK, Paek H, Pernice WM, Paul MA, Lee J, Erfani P, Raczkowski A, Petrey DS, Pon LA, Polleux F. Science. 2017 Nov 3;358(6363):623-630. doi: 10.1126/science.aan6009. PubMed 29097544.
Backbone
  Vector backbone: pCAG
  Vector type: Mammalian Expression
Growth in bacteria
  Bacterial resistance: Ampicillin, 100 μg/mL
  Growth temperature: 37°C
  Growth strain: DH5alpha
  Copy number: High Copy
Gene/Insert
  Gene/Insert name: PDZD8
  Species: M. musculus (mouse)
  Insert size (bp): 3441
  Entrez Gene: Pdzd8 (a.k.a. A630041P07Rik, Pdzk8)
  Promoter: CAG
  Tag / fusion protein: HA (C terminal on insert)
  Cloning method: Restriction Enzyme; 5′ cloning site XhoI (not destroyed); 3′ cloning site NotI (not destroyed)
  Sequencing primers: 5′ ctacagctcctgggcaacgt; 3′ AAGATCTCAGTGGTATTTGTGAGCC
Terms and licenses: Academic/Nonprofit Terms; Industry Terms: Not Available to Industry
How to cite: pCAG-PDZD8HA was a gift from Franck Polleux (Addgene plasmid # 105005 ; http://n2t.net/addgene:105005 ; RRID:Addgene_105005)
