>Addgene plasmid #105005 | pCAG-PDZD8HA | addgene partial sequence | sequence record 202005 | Addgene Partial NGS Result
AATTGCTCGAGATGGGGCTGCTGCTCCTGATCCTGGCGTCGGCCGTGCTGGGCTCGTTCCTCACGCTGCT
CGCACAGTTCCTGCTACTCTACCGCAGACAGCCCGAGCCGCGGGCGGACGAAGCGGCCCGCGCGGGCGAC
GGCTTCCGCTACCTTAAGCCGGTGCCGGGCCTGCCCCTCAGGGAGTACCTTTATGGCGGCGGCGCCGAGG
AGCTCGCTGCTTGCTCCTCCGAGGCCGGCGCCAGCTCGACCCCGACCCCCGACAGCCCGGCCCCGCCGAC
GCTGGAGACCTGCTACTTCCTCAACGCCACCATCCTGTTCCTGTTCCGGGAGCTGCGGGACACCGCGCTC
GCCCGCCGCTGGGTCACCAAGAAGATCAAGGTGGAGTTCGAGGAGCTGCTGCAGACCAAGACGGCCGGCC
GCCTGCTGGAGGGGCTGAGTCTGCGCGACGTGTTCCTGGGCGACACGGTGCCCTTCATCAAGACCATCCG
GCTGGTGCGGCCCGTGGTGGCCTCGGGCACCGGCGAGCCCGACGACCCCGACGGGGACGCGCTGCCCGCC
ACCTGCCCGGAGGAGCTGGCCTTTGAAGCGGAGGTGGAGTACAACGGCGGTTTCCACCTGGCCATCGACG
TGGACCTGGTGTTTGGCAAGTCCGCCTACCTGTTCGTGAAGCTGTCTCGCGTGGTGGGGAGGCTGCGCTT
CGTCCTCACCCGCGTGCCCTTCACCCACTGGTTCTTCTCCTTCGTGGAGGACCCGCTGATTGACTTCGAG
GTGCGCTCCCAGTTCGAGGGGCGGCCCATGCCCCAGCTCACCTCCATCATCGTCAACCAGCTCAAGAAGA
TCATCAAGCGCAAGCACACCCTGCCCAGTTACAAGATCAGGTTTAAGCCGTTTTTTCCATACCAAGCCTT
GCAAGGATTTGAAGAAGATGAAGAACTTATCCATATTCAACAATGGGCACTTACTGAAGGCCGGCTTAAA
GTTACATTGTTAGAATGTAGCAGGTTATTCATTTTTGGATCCTATGACAGAGAAACAAATGTTCATTGCA
CACTTGAGCTGAGCAGTGGTGTTTGGGAAGAAAAACAAAGGAGTTCTATTAAGACGGTTGAATTAATAAA
AGGGAATTTACAAAGTGTCGGACTTACACTTCGTCTTGTTCAGTCAACTGATGGGTATGCTGGGCATGTC
ATAATCGAAACTGTGGCCCCAAACTCACCTGCTGCGATGGCAGATCTTCAACGGGGAGATCGGCTCATTG
CTATTGGAGGTGTGAAAATCACATCGACCCTGCAGGTGCTGAAGCTCATCAAGCAGGCTGGGGACCGCGT
GCTGGTGTACTACCAGAGGCCGGCTGGGCAGAGCAGCCAAGACAGCCTGGGCCAGTTGGAAGAAAGCTTC
TTGTCCAGCTCCTGCCAGGCAGCCTACGAAGAGGACGCTGCTGGGCTGTCAGCGGACACTGAAAACAGAG
ACCTAGATTCTGAATTCGAAGACTTGGCGAGTGATGTCAGAGTACAGACAGAGTTGAAAGAGGAGACACA
GCCGTTGAGTCACAGTCCCAAACGTACTCCAACAACACTTTCTATTAAACCCCTTGGCGCTATATCCCCG
GTTTTAAATCGTAAATTAATTTCAGGAATCCACCCACCACCACAAAAACTTCCATCCAAAGAAGGAAATA
AACCATCAACTCTAAAAACTTCAGAGACCACAGAAGCAGCACAAGTGTCCAAACCCCAAGGACCCACTTT
CAAACCACCTGTGCCACCGCGACCACAGGGGAGAGTGCCTCTGCCTCCCACTGACACCTCAGCCCAAGCA
GACCCGGAAGCCCCAGAAAAGCCAGACAAGGTGCTGCTCCCTCCTCCTCCTGCAGATAAACCTGCCGAGA
AGCAAGTGAAGAGTGTGGATCAAGGAGAAGATGTGGCAGCAGGTAAGCAGTCTTCAGCGAAGCAGGAAGG
AGTGAAAGATCTTCCTTCAGAAAGTTCTGCTCCTACTAAAGACTCTTCAGATGACCCTCAGATGTGGGAA
TCCTCAGAGGTTCTATATCGCAACAAGGTGGGAAAGTGGTCAAGAACCAGAGCGTCCTGTGTGTTTGACA
TAGAAGCCTGCCATAGGTACCTGAACATCGCACTGTGGTGCAGGGATCCTTTCAAGTTAGGAGGTCTCAT
CTGTTTGGGGCATGTTAGTTTAAAACTTGAGGAAGTGGCTTTAGGATGTCTAGCTACATCAAACATGGAA
TACCTTACAAAGTTCAGACTGGAACCCCCTACACCTAAGGCCATGGTCACTAGAACTGCACTACGTAATC
TGAGTATGCAAAAGGGCTTTAATGACAAATTTTGTTTTGGTGACATTACTATTCATTTCAAGTATTTGAA
GGAAGGAGAACCAGACCACCACATAGTTCCTAATGTAGAGAAAGAAAAAGAACTCCATTTGGTTGAGGAG
GTTTCTACACTCCCTAAAGAAGAGCATTTTGTGGGACAGATGAGTTTGTCAGAAAATAAACATAGTTTCC
AAGATACTCAGTTCCAGAACCCAACTTGGTGTGATTACTGTAAGAAAAAAGTTTGGACAAAAGCTGCTTC
CCAGTGTATGTTCTGTGCTTATGTTTGTCATAAAAAATGTCAGGAAAAGTGTCTAGCTGAGACACCTCTT
TGTGGAGCAACTGAGAGGCGAATAGACCGGACCCTGAAAAACCTCAGGCTGGAAGGACAGGACCCACTCT
TGGGCCTTCCTCCTCGTGTTGAGATAGAAGCTAACAAGTCAGTCAATAAAACAACAGGGTTGACAAGGCA
CATCATTAATACGAGCTCTCGTTTACTAAATCTGCGTCAAGTCTCTAAAACTCGCCTTTCTGAACCAGGA
ACAGATCTTGTAGAACCTTCACCAAAACACACACCCAATACGTCAGACAATGAAGGCAGTGACACAGAGG
TCTGTGGTTCAAACAGTCCTTCCAAACGAGGAAACAGTGCAGGAATAAAGTTAATGAGAAAGGAAGGAGG
GCTGGATGACAGTGTTTTCATTGCAGTAAAGGAAATTGGTCGTGATCTGTACAGAGGCTTGCCGACAGAA
GAGAGGATCCAGAAGCTGGAGTTCATGTTGGATAAGCTACAGAATGAAATTGATCAGGAGCTGGAACACA
ACAATTCCCTTGTTAGAGAAGAAAAGGAAACAAATGATACAAGGAAAAAGTCAGTTCTTTCTGCTGCTTT
AGCTAAATCGGGAGAAAGACTACAAGCTCTGACACTTCTGATGATCCACTACAGAGCGGGAATCGAAGAT
ATTGAAACCCTAGAAAATCTGTCTTTAGACCAGCACTCGAAAAAGATGAACAAGTACGCAGATGATACAG
AAGAAGACCTCGATAGTGAGATAAGCCAGTTGATAGACTCTCAGCCATTCAGCAACATTTCCGATGACTT
GTTCGGCCCATCTGAGTCAGTGTACCCATACGATGTTCCAGATTACGCTTAAGCGGCCGCAATTCACTCC
TCAGGTGCAGGCTGCCTATCAGAAGGTGGTGGCTGGTGTGGCCAATGCCCTGGCTCACAAATACCACTGA
GATCTTTTTCCCTCTGCCAAAAATTATGGGGACATCATGAAGCCCCTTGAGCATCTGACTTCTGGCTAAT
AAAGGAAATTTATTTTCATTGCAATAGTGTGTTGGAATTTTTTGTGTCTCTCACTCGGAAGGACATATGG
GAGGGCAAATCATTTAAAACATCAGAATGAGTATTTGGTTTAGAGTTTGGCAACATATGCCCATATGCTG
GCTGCCATGAACAAAGGTTGGCTATAAAGAGGTCATCAGTATATGAAACAGCCCCCTGCTGTCCATTCCT
TATTCCATAGAAAAGCCTTGACTTGAGGTTAGATTTTTTTTATATTTTGTTTTGTGTTATTTTTTTCTTT
AACATCCCTAAAATTTTCCTTACATGTTTTACTAGCCAGATTTTTCCTCCTCTCCTGACTACTCCCAGTC
ATAGCTGTCCCTCTTCTCTTATGGAGATCCCTCGACCTGCACCGTCGACCAGCTTGGCGTAATCATGGTC
ATAGCTGTTTCCTGTGTGAAATTGTTATCCGCTCACAATTCCACACAACATACGAGCCGGAAGCATAAAG
TGTAAAGCCTGGGGTGCCTAATGAGTGAGCTAACTCACATTAATTGCGTTGCGCTCACTGCCCGCTTTCC
AGTCGGGAAACCTGTCGTGCCAGCGGATCCGCATCTCAATTAGTCAGCAACCATAGTCCCGCCCCTAACT
CCGCCCATCCCGCCCCTAACTCCGCCCAGTTCCGCCCATTCTCCGCCCCATGGCTGACTAATTTTTTTTA
TTTATGCAGAGGCCGAGGCCGCCTCGGCCTCTGAGCTATTCCAGAAGTAGTGAGGAGGCTTTTTTGGAGG
CCTAGGCTTTTGCAAAAAGCTAACTTGTTTATTGCAGCTTATAATGGTTACAAATAAAGCAATAGCATCA
CAAATTTCACAAATAAAGCATTTTTTTCACTGCATTCTAGTTGTGGTTTGTCCAAACTCATCAATGTATC
TTATCATGTCTGGATCCGCTGCATTAATGAATCGGCCAACGCGCGGGGAGAGGCGGTTTGCGTATTGGGC
GCTCTTCCGCTTCCTCGCTCACTGACTCGCTGCGCTCGGTCGTTCGGCTGCGGCGAGCGGTATCAGCTCA
CTCAAAGGCGGTAATACGGTTATCCACAGAATCAGGGGATAACGCAGGAAAGAACATGTGAGCAAAAGGC
CAGCAAAAGGCCAGGAACCGTAAAAAGGCCGCGTTGCTGGCGTTTTTCCATAGGCTCCGCCCCCCTGACG
AGCATCACAAAAATCGACGCTCAAGTCAGAGGTGGCGAAACCCGACAGGACTATAAAGATACCAGGCGTT
TCCCCCTGGAAGCTCCCTCGTGCGCTCTCCTGTTCCGACCCTGCCGCTTACCGGATACCTGTCCGCCTTT
CTCCCTTCGGGAAGCGTGGCGCTTTCTCATAGCTCACGCTGTAGGTATCTCAGTTCGGTGTAGGTCGTTC
GCTCCAAGCTGGGCTGTGTGCACGAACCCCCCGTTCAGCCCGACCGCTGCGCCTTATCCGGTAACTATCG
TCTTGAGTCCAACCCGGTAAGACACGACTTATCGCCACTGGCAGCAGCCACTGGTAACAGGATTAGCAGA
GCGAGGTATGTAGGCGGTGCTACAGAGTTCTTGAAGTGGTGGCCTAACTACGGCTACACTAGAAGAACAG
TATTTGGTATCTGCGCTCTGCTGAAGCCAGTTACCTTCGGAAAAAGAGTTGGTAGCTCTTGATCCGGCAA
ACAAACCACCGCTGGTAGCGGTGGTTTTTTTGTTTGCAAGCAGCAGATTACGCGCAGAAAAAAAGGATCT
CAAGAAGATCCTTTGATCTTTTCTACGGGGTCTGACGCTCAGTGGAACGAAAACTCACGTTAAGGGATTT
TGGTCATGAGATTATCAAAAAGGATCTTCACCTAGATCCTTTTAAATTAAAAATGAAGTTTTAAATCAAT
CTAAAGTATATATGAGTAAACTTGGTCTGACAGTTACCAATGCTTAATCAGTGAGGCACCTATCTCAGCG
ATCTGTCTATTTCGTTCATCCATAGTTGCCTGACTCCCCGTCGTGTAGATAACTACGATACGGGAGGGCT
TACCATCTGGCCCCAGTGCTGCAATGATACCGCGAGACCCACGCTCACCGGCTCCAGATTTATCAGCAAT
AAACCAGCCAGCCGGAAGGGCCGAGCGCAGAAGTGGTCCTGCAACTTTATCCGCCTCCATCCAGTCTATT
AATTGTTGCCGGGAAGCTAGAGTAAGTAGTTCGCCAGTTAATAGTTTGCGCAACGTTGTTGCCATTGCTA
CAGGCATCGTGGTGTCACGCTCGTCGTTTGGTATGGCTTCATTCAGCTCCGGTTCCCAACGATCAAGGCG
AGTTACATGATCCCCCATGTTGTGCAAAAAAGCGGTTAGCTCCTTCGGTCCTCCGATCGTTGTCAGAAGT
AAGTTGGCCGCAGTGTTATCACTCATGGTTATGGCAGCACTGCATAATTCTCTTACTGTCATGCCATCCG
TAAGATGCTTTTCTGTGACTGGTGAGTACTCAACCAAGTCATTCTGAGAATAGTGTATGCGGCGACCGAG
TTGCTCTTGCCCGGCGTCAATACGGGATAATACCGCGCCACATAGCAGAACTTTAAAAGTGCTCATCATT
GGAAAACGTTCTTCGGGGCGAAAACTCTCAAGGATCTTACCGCTGTTGAGATCCAGTTCGATGTAACCCA
CTCGTGCACCCAACTGATCTTCAGCATCTTTTACTTTCACCAGCGTTTCTGGGTGAGCAAAAACAGGAAG
GCAAAATGCCGCAAAAAAGGGAATAAGGGCGACACGGAAATGTTGAATACTCATACTCTTCCTTTTTCAA
TATTATTGAAGCATTTATCAGGGTTATTGTCTCATGAGCGGATACATATTTGAATGTATTTAGAAAAATA
AACAAATAGGGGTTCCGCGCACATTTCCCCGAAAAGTGCCACCTGGGT
